>Addgene plasmid #218665 | pJK2097 | addgene full sequence | sequence record 434863 | Addgene NGS Result
AAAAAAACCACCGCTACCAGCGGTGGTTTGTTTGCCGGATCAAGAGCTACCAACTCTTTTTCCGAAGGTA
ACTGGCTTCAGCAGAGCGCAGATACCAAATACTGTCCTTCTAGTGTAGCCGTAGTTAGGCCACCACTTCA
AGAACTCTGTAGCACCGCCTACATACCTCGCTCTGCTAATCCTGTTACCAGTGGCTGCTGCCAGTGGCGA
TAAGTCGTGTCTTACCGGGTTGGACTCAAGACGATAGTTACCGGATAAGGCGCAGCGGTCGGGCTGAACG
GGGGGTTCGTGCACACAGCCCAGCTTGGAGCGAACGACCTACACCGAACTGAGATACCTACAGCGTGAGC
TATGAGAAAGCGCCACGCTTCCCGAAGGGAGAAAGGCGGACAGGTATCCGGTAAGCGGCAGGGTCGGAAC
AGGAGAGCGCACGAGGGAGCTTCCAGGGGGAAACGCCTGGTATCTTTATAGTCCTGTCGGGTTTCGCCAC
CTCTGACTTGAGCGTCGATTTTTGTGATGCTCGTCAGGGGGGCGGAGCCTATGGAAAAACGCCAGCAACG
CGGCCTTTTTACGGTTCCTGGCCTTTTGCTGGCCTTTTGCTCACATGTTCTTTCCTGCGTTATCCCCTGA
TTCTGTGGATAACCGTATTACCGCCTTTGAGTGAGCTGATACCGCTCGCCGCAGCCGAACGACCGAGCGC
AGCGAGTCAGTGAGCGAGGAAGCGGAAGAGCGCCTGATGCGGTATTTTCTCCTTACGCATCTGTGCGGTA
TTTCACACCGCATATATGGTGCACTCTCAGTACAATCTGCTCTGATGCCGCATAGTTAAGCCAGTATACA
CTCCGCTATCGCTACGTGACTGGGTCATGGCTGCGCCCCGACACCCGCCAACACCCGCTGACGCGCCCTG
ACGGGCTTGTCTGCTCCCGGCATCCGCTTACAGACAAGCTGTGACCGTCTCCGGGAGCTGCATGTGTCAG
AGGTTTTCACCGTCATCACCGAAACGCGCGAGGCAGCTGCGGTAAAGCTCATCAGCGTGGTCGTGCAGCG
ATTCACAGATGTCTGCCTGTTCATCCGCGTCCAGCTCGTTGAGTTTCTCCAGAAGCGTTAATGTCTGGCT
TCTGATAAAGCGGGCCATGTTAAGGGCGGTTTTTTCCTGTTTGGTCACTGATGCCTCCGTGTAAGGGGGA
TTTCTGTTCATGGGGGTAATGATACCGATGAAACGAGAGAGGATGCTCACGATACGGGTTACTGATGATG
AACATGCCCGGTTACTGGAACGTTGTGAGGGTAAACAACTGGCGGTATGGATGCGGCGGGACCAGAGAAA
AATCACTCAGGGTCAATGCCAGCGCTTCGTTAATACAGATGTAGGTGTTCCACAGGGTAGCCAGCAGCAT
CCTGCGATGCAGATCCGGAACATAATGGTGCAGGGCGCTGACTTCCGCGTTTCCAGACTTTACGAAACAC
GGAAACCGAAGACCATTCATGTTGTTGCTCAGGTCGCAGACGTTTTGCAGCAGCAGTCGCTTCACGTTCG
CTCGCGTATCGGTGATTCATTCTGCTAACCAGTAAGGCAACCCCGCCAGCCTAGCCGGGTCCTCAACGAC
AGGAGCACGATCATGCGCACCCGTGGCCAGGACCCAACGCTGCCCGAAATTCCGACACCATCGAATGGTG
CAAAACCTTTCGCGGTATGGCATGATAGCGCCCGGAAGAGAGTCAATTCAGGGTGGTGAATGTGAAACCA
GTAACGTTATACGATGTCGCAGAGTATGCCGGTGTCTCTTATCAGACCGTTTCCCGCGTGGTGAACCAGG
CCAGCCACGTTTCTGCGAAAACGCGGGAAAAAGTGGAAGCGGCGATGGCGGAGCTGAATTACATTCCCAA
CCGCGTGGCACAACAACTGGCGGGCAAACAGTCGTTGCTGATTGGCGTTGCCACCTCCAGTCTGGCCCTG
CACGCGCCGTCGCAAATTGTCGCGGCGATTAAATCTCGCGCCGATCAACTGGGTGCCAGCGTGGTGGTGT
CGATGGTAGAACGAAGCGGCGTCGAAGCCTGTAAAGCGGCGGTGCACAATCTTCTCGCGCAACGCGTCAG
TGGGCTGATCATTAACTATCCGCTGGATGACCAGGATGCCATTGCTGTGGAAGCTGCCTGCACTAATGTT
CCGGCGTTATTTCTTGATGTCTCTGACCAGACACCCATCAACAGTATTATTTTCTCCCATGAAGACGGTA
CGCGACTGGGCGTGGAGCATCTGGTCGCATTGGGTCACCAGCAAATCGCGCTGTTAGCGGGCCCATTAAG
TTCTGTCTCGGCGCGTCTGCGTCTGGCTGGCTGGCATAAATATCTCACTCGCAATCAAATTCAGCCGATA
GCGGAACGGGAAGGCGACTGGAGTGCCATGTCCGGTTTTCAACAAACCATGCAAATGCTGAATGAGGGCA
TCGTTCCCACTGCGATGCTGGTTGCCAACGATCAGATGGCGCTGGGCGCAATGCGCGCCATTACCGAGTC
CGGGCTGCGCGTTGGTGCGGATATCTCAGTAGTGGGATACGACGATACCGAAGACAGCTCATGTTATATC
CCGCCGTTAACCACCATCAAACAGGATTTTCGCCTGCTGGGGCAAACCAGCGTGGACCGCTTGCTGCAAC
TCTCTCAGGGCCAGGCGGTGAAGGGCAATCAGCTGTTGCCCGTCTCACTGGTGAAAAGAAAAACCACCCT
GGCGCCCAATACGCAAACCGCCTCTCCCCGCGCGTTGGCCGATTCATTAATGCAGCTGGCACGACAGGTT
TCCCGACTGGAAAGCGGGCAGTGAGCGCAACGCAATTAATGTAAGTTAGCTCACTCATTAGGCACAATTC
TCATGTTTGACAGCTTATCATCGACTGCACGGTGCACCAATGCTTCTGGCGTCAGGCAGCCATCGGAAGC
TGTGGTATGGCTGTGCAGGTCGTAAATCACTGCATAATTCGTGTCGCTCAAGGCGCACTCCCGTTCTGGA
TAATGTTTTTTGCGCCGACATCATAACGGTTCTGGCAAATATTCTGAAATGAGCTGTTGACAATTAATCA
TCGGCTCGTATAATGTGTGGAATTGTGAGCGGATAACAATTTCACACAGGAAACAGCCAGTCCGTTTAGG
TGTTTTCACGAGCACTTCACCAACAAGGACCATAGCATATGCATCATCATCATCATCATATGAAAATCGA
AGAAGGTAAACTGGTAATCTGGATTAACGGCGATAAAGGCTATAACGGTCTCGCTGAAGTCGGTAAGAAA
TTCGAGAAAGATACCGGAATTAAAGTCACCGTTGAGCATCCGGATAAACTGGAAGAGAAATTCCCACAGG
TTGCGGCAACTGGCGATGGCCCTGACATTATCTTCTGGGCACACGACCGCTTTGGTGGCTACGCTCAATC
TGGCCTGTTGGCTGAAATCACCCCGGACAAAGCGTTCCAGGACAAGCTGTATCCGTTTACCTGGGATGCC
GTACGTTACAACGGCAAGCTGATTGCTTACCCGATCGCTGTTGAAGCGTTATCGCTGATTTATAACAAAG
ATCTGCTGCCGAACCCGCCAAAAACCTGGGAAGAGATCCCGGCGCTGGATAAAGAACTGAAAGCGAAAGG
TAAGAGCGCGCTGATGTTCAACCTGCAAGAACCGTACTTCACCTGGCCGCTGATTGCTGCTGACGGGGGT
TATGCGTTCAAGTATGAAAACGGCAAGTACGACATTAAAGACGTGGGCGTGGATAACGCTGGCGCGAAAG
CGGGTCTGACCTTCCTGGTTGACCTGATTAAAAACAAACACATGAATGCAGACACCGATTACTCCATCGC
AGAAGCTGCCTTTAATAAAGGCGAAACAGCGATGACCATCAACGGCCCGTGGGCATGGTCCAACATCGAC
ACCAGCAAAGTGAATTATGGTGTAACGGTACTGCCGACCTTCAAGGGTCAACCATCCAAACCGTTCGTTG
GCGTGCTGAGCGCAGGTATTAACGCCGCCAGTCCGAACAAAGAGCTGGCAAAAGAGTTCCTCGAAAACTA
TCTGCTGACTGATGAAGGTCTGGAAGCGGTTAATAAAGACAAACCGCTGGGTGCCGTAGCGCTGAAGTCT
TACGAGGAAGAGTTGGCGAAAGATCCACGTATTGCCGCCACTATGGAAAACGCCCAGAAAGGTGAAATCA
TGCCGAACATCCCGCAGATGTCCGCTTTCTGGTATGCCGTGCGTACTGCGGTGATCAACGCCGCCAGCGG
TCGTCAGACTGTCGATGAAGCCCTGAAAGACGCGCAGACTAATTCGAGCTCGAACAACAACAACAATAAC
AATAACAACAACCTCGGGATCGAGGAAAACCTGTATTTTCAGGGCGAATTCTTTTCACAAAATGTCCGAT
GTTTCTCTGCGGATATTGATCGTAGCAAGAGCTATGGTTCTTCAAAACACTACCATTTGAAATATTCGAG
ACCCGCTCTGTCGAGGAACTCTAGATCATTCACAAGATCAAACAATGTGCTGCCAACCTGGTCCTTGGAT
TCCAATGGTGAAATGCGTTCAAGATTGTCGCTCTCTGAAGTTTTGGATAGTGGCGATTTAATGAAGTTTG
CCGTTGACAAAACTGGGTGCCAGTTCCTAGAAAAGGCAGTGAAGGGCAGCCTGACATCTTATCAGAAGTT
CCAATTGTTTGAACAAGTTATTGGGAGAAAAGATGATTTCCTTAAATTGAGCACGAACATCTTTGGAAAT
TATTTGGTACAAAGCGTTATTGGAATTTCATTGGCAACTAATGATGACGGATACACAAAGCGACAAGAAA
AGTTGAAGAACTTCATCAGTTCCCAAATGACAGATATGTGCTTGGACAAATTTGCGTGTCGTGTTATCCA
ATCCAGTCTCCAGAACATGGATTTATCCCTTGCGTGTAAACTTGTTCAAGCTCTACCTCGTGATGCTCGT
CTTATCGCAATCTGTGTTGATCAAAATGCCAATCACGTCATTCAGAAAGTCGTAGCAGTCATCCCACTGA
AGAATTGGGAGTTTATTGTGGATTTCGTTGCCACCCCAGAGCACCTCCGTCAGATTTGTTCTGATAAGTA
TGGGTGCCGTGTTGTGCAAACTATTATCGAAAAGCTCACTGCTGATTCAATGAACGTTGATTTAACTTCC
GCTGCTCAAAATCTTCGTGAACGAGCGCTCCAACGACTCATGACTTCTGTGACTAATCGGTGCCAAGAAT
TAGCTACGAACGAGTATGCCAATTACATAATACAGCATATTGTATCCAATGATGATCTGGCCGTTTATCG
GGAATGTATCATAGAGAAATGCCTCATGCGCAACCTTCTTTCGTTGTCCCAGGAAAAGTTTGCTTCTCAT
GTTGTTGAGAAAGCATTCCTACATGCACCATTGGAACTTCTTGCCGAAATGATGGACGAGATTTTCGACG
GAGCAATTCCACATCCGGACACGGGAAAAGATGCCCTCGATATCATGATGTTCCATCAATTCGGAAACTA
CGTCGTTCAATGCATGCTGACTATTTGCTGTGATGCTGTGTCTGGAAGACGGCAAACGAAAGAAGGAGGC
TATGACCATGCAATCTCATTCCAGGATTGGCTGAAAAAGTTGCACTCGAGAGTTACGAAAGAAAGGCATC
GCTTGTCAAGGTTCTCATCCGGCAAAAAGATGATCGAGACGCTTGCCAATCTCCGTTCAACTCATCCGAT
TTATGAACTCCAATCTTCGGGACACGATTCATTCAAGACGGATTACTTCAGTACTGCTTCCGAGCACGAT
GGTCCGGAGTTGGAGAAGAATGGGATCGAGGAAGGAAGCCTGATGCTAGAGCCACGGAGCAATAAGTCTT
CAGTCTCTGTCAAATTTTCTTCTTCCGGTAGTCACGGCGATGATTAAGTCGACCTGCAGGCAAGCTTGGC
ACTGGCCGTCGTTTTACAACGTCGTGACTGGGAAAACCCAGGCGTTACCCAACTTAATCGCCTTGCAGCA
CATCCCCCTTTCGCCAGCTGGCGTAATAGCGAAGAGGCCCGCACCGATCGCCCTTCCCAACAGTTGCGCA
GCCTGAATGGCGAATGGCAGCTTGGCTGTTTTGGCGGATGAGATAAGATTTTCAGCCTGATACAGATTAA
ATCAGAACGCAGAAGCGGTCTGATAAAACAGAATTTGCCTGGCGGCAGTAGCGCGGTGGTCCCACCTGAC
CCCATGCCGAACTCAGAAGTGAAACGCCGTAGCGCCGATGGTAGTGTGGGGTCTCCCCATGCGAGAGTAG
GGAACTGCCAGGCATCAAATAAAACGAAAGGCTCAGTCGAAAGACTGGGCCTTTCGTTTTATCTGTTGTT
TGTCGGTGAACGCTCTCCTGAGTAGGACAAATCCGCCGGGAGCGGATTTGAACGTTGCGAAGCAACGGCC
CGGAGGGTGGCGGGCAGGACGCCCGCCATAAACTGCCAGGCATCAAATTAAGCAGAAGGCCATCCTGACG
GATGGCCTTTTTGCGTTTCTACAAACTCTTTTGTTTATTTTTCTAAATACATTCAAATATGTATCCGCTC
ATGAGACAATAACCCTGATAAATGCTTCAATAATATTGAAAAAGGAAGAGTATGAGTATTCAACATTTCC
GTGTCGCCCTTATTCCCTTTTTTGCGGCATTTTGCCTTCCTGTTTTTGCTCACCCAGAAACGCTGGTGAA
AGTAAAAGATGCTGAAGATCAGTTGGGTGCACGAGTGGGTTACATCGAACTGGATCTCAACAGCGGTAAG
ATCCTTGAGAGTTTTCGCCCCGAAGAACGTTTCCCAATGATGAGCACTTTTAAAGTTCTGCTATGTGGCG
CGGTATTATCCCGTGTTGACGCCGGGCAAGAGCAACTCGGTCGCCGCATACACTATTCTCAGAATGACTT
GGTTGAGTACTCACCAGTCACAGAAAAGCATCTTACGGATGGCATGACAGTAAGAGAATTATGCAGTGCT
GCCATAACCATGAGTGATAACACTGCGGCCAACTTACTTCTGACAACGATCGGAGGACCGAAGGAGCTAA
CCGCTTTTTTGCACAACATGGGGGATCATGTAACTCGCCTTGATCGTTGGGAACCGGAGCTGAATGAAGC
CATACCAAACGACGAGCGTGACACCACGATGCCTGTAGCAATGGCAACAACGTTGCGCAAACTATTAACT
GGCGAACTACTTACTCTAGCTTCCCGGCAACAATTAATAGACTGGATGGAGGCGGATAAAGTTGCAGGAC
CACTTCTGCGCTCGGCCCTTCCGGCTGGCTGGTTTATTGCTGATAAATCTGGAGCCGGTGAGCGTGGGTC
TCGCGGTATCATTGCAGCACTGGGGCCAGATGGTAAGCCCTCCCGTATCGTAGTTATCTACACGACGGGG
AGTCAGGCAACTATGGATGAACGAAATAGACAGATCGCTGAGATAGGTGCCTCACTGATTAAGCATTGGT
AACTGTCAGACCAAGTTTACTCATATATACTTTAGATTGATT
[38 nt withheld, positions 7533-7570]
A
[37 nt withheld, positions 7572-7608]
ATTTTGTTAAAATTCGCGTTAAATTTTTGTTAAATCAGCTCATTTTTTAACCAATAGGCCGAAATCGGCA
AAATCCCTTATAAATCAAAAGAATAGACCGAGATAGGGT
[37 nt withheld, positions 7718-7754]
AAAGAACGTGGACTCCAACGTCAAAGG
[141 nt withheld, positions 7782-7922]
G
[82 nt withheld, positions 7924-8005]
A
[42 nt withheld, positions 8007-8048]
AAAGGATCTAGGTGAAGATCCTTTTTGATAATCTCATGACCAAAATCCCTTAACGTGAGTTTTCGTTCCA
CTGAGCGTCAGACCCCGTAGAAAAGATCAAAGGATCTTCTTGAGATCCTTTTTTTCTGCGCGTAATCTGC
TGCTTGCAAAC
Features (pLannotate 1.2.2; 21 found; start..end, strand, type, name):
    733..875     -  misc_feature   bom: basis of mobility region from pBR322
    977..1168    -  CDS            rop: Rop protein, which maintains plasmids at low copy number; rop
   1185..1565    +  CDS            YPB1_ECOLX: Protein predicted: Swiss-Prot protein existence level 4. From Escherichia coli.
   1664..1741    +  promoter       lacIq promoter: lacI (mutant); In the lacIq allele, a single base change in the promoter boosts expression of the lacI gene about 10-fold.
   1742..2824    +  CDS            lacI: lac repressor; lacI; The lac repressor binds to the lac operator to inhibit transcription in E. coli. This inhibition can be relieved by adding lactose or isopropyl-β-D-thiogalactopyranoside (IPTG).
   2837..2858    +  protein_bind   CAP binding site: CAP binding activates transcription in the presence of cAMP. E. coli catabolite activator protein
   2877..2894    +  promoter       tet promoter (fragment): E. coli promoter for tetracycline efflux protein gene
   3067..3095    +  promoter       tac promoter: strong E. coli promoter; hybrid between the trp and lac UV5 promoters
   3103..3119    +  protein_bind   lac operator: The lac repressor binds to the lac operator to inhibit transcription in E. coli. This inhibition can be relieved by adding lactose or isopropyl-β-D-thiogalactopyranoside (IPTG). lac repressor encoded by lacI
   3190..3209    +  CDS            capTEV™ (fragment): composite tag for in vivo biotinylation, TEV protease cleavage, and 6xHis tagging
   3210..4310    +  CDS            MBP: maltose binding protein from E. coli; malE (mutated); This version of the gene does not encode a signal sequence, so MBP will remain in the cytosol.
   4365..4385    +  CDS            TEV site: tobacco etch virus (TEV) protease recognition and cleavage site
   4392..5924    +  CDS            fbf-2 (fragment): FBF2_CAEEL - Experimental evidence at protein level: Swiss-Prot protein existence level 1. Involved in the control of stem cells and sex determination in the C.elegans hermaphrodite germline (PubMed:9393998). May also play a role in the hermaphrodite germline proliferation and oogenesis (PubMed:15454534, PubMed:27864381). By binding to the 3'-UTR, represses phosphatase lip-1 expression in the distal part of the germline mitotic zone (PubMed:16319922). Binds specifically to the regulatory region of fem-3 3'-UTR and mediates the sperm/oocyte switch (PubMed:9393998). Negatively regulates gld-3 ex
   5950..6104    +  CDS            lacZα (fragment): LacZα fragment of β-galactosidase; lacZ fragment
   6197..6312    +  ncRNA          5S rRNA: Accession: RF00001 - 5S ribosomal RNA
   6316..6402    +  terminator     rrnB T1 terminator: Escherichia coli rrnB; transcription terminator T1 from the E. coli rrnB gene
   6494..6521    +  terminator     rrnB T2 terminator: transcription terminator T2 from the E. coli rrnB gene
   6540..6631    +  promoter       AmpR promoter: bla
   6632..7492    +  CDS            AmpR: β-lactamase; bla; confers resistance to ampicillin, carbenicillin, and related antibiotics
   7534..8047    -  rep_origin     M13 ori (sequence partly withheld): M13 bacteriophage origin of replication; arrow indicates direction of (+) strand synthesis
   8158..547     +  rep_origin     ori (across the origin): high-copy-number ColE1/pMB1/pBR322/pUC origin of replication
