[The description below was written by a language model from this plasmid's Addgene catalogue record and pLannotate feature annotations shown in this document.]
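Description:
pJK2097 is a bacterial expression plasmid built on the pHMTc backbone, a pMAL-style vector, for producing a tagged fragment of the C. elegans PUF-family RNA-binding protein FBF-2 in E. coli. It replicates from a ColE1/pMB1-type origin and is listed as high copy, although the annotation also finds the rop gene and the pBR322 bom region, which are normally associated with lower copy number and mobilisation. An M13 phage origin is present as well. Selection is by ampicillin through the bla gene under its own promoter.

Expression is driven by the hybrid tac promoter with a downstream lac operator. The plasmid carries its own lacI under the lacIq promoter, so transcription is repressed until it is induced with IPTG. The open reading frame begins with a short His-tag-containing segment (annotated as a capTEV fragment), followed by a signal-sequence-less maltose binding protein that stays in the cytosol. A TEV protease site comes next, then the fbf-2 coding region for amino acids 121-632 carrying the Y479A substitution. This layout allows amylose or nickel affinity purification and removal of the tags by TEV cleavage. A residual lacZα fragment lies downstream of the insert, and the rrnB T1 and T2 terminators follow it.

The catalogue gives an insert size of 510 bp, but the annotated fbf-2 segment spans roughly 1.5 kb, as expected for about 512 codons, so the listed figure probably reflects residues rather than base pairs. The associated study concerns PUF protein partner interactions at a conserved interface. This suggests the Y479A protein serves as a mutant for in vitro work on such interactions, though the record does not state the mutation's effect.
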