Addgene plasmid #218665: pJK2097
Purpose: Expression of MBP:6xHIS:FBF-2(Y479A, 121-632)
Depositing lab: Judith Kimble. Depositing organization: University of Wisconsin, Madison. Publication: PUF partner interactions at a conserved interface shape the RNA-binding landscape and cell fate in Caenorhabditis elegans. Carrick BH, Crittenden SL, Chen F, Linsley M, Woodworth J, Kroll-Conner P, Ferdous AS, Keles S, Wickens M, Kimble J. Dev Cell. 2024 Mar 11;59(5):661-675.e7. doi: 10.1016/j.devcel.2024.01.005. Epub 2024 Jan 29. PubMed 38290520.
Backbone
  Vector backbone: pHMTc
  Backbone size w/o insert (bp): 7688
  Total vector size (bp): 8199
  Vector type: Bacterial Expression
Growth in bacteria
  Bacterial resistance: Ampicillin, 100 μg/mL
  Growth temperature: 37°C
  Growth strain: DH5alpha
  Copy number: High Copy
Gene/Insert
  Gene/Insert name: fbf-2 (alt name: pHMTc-FBF-2 (121-632) Y479A)
  Species: C. elegans (nematode)
  Insert size (bp): 510
  Mutation: amino acids 121-632 only, with Y479A mutation
  Entrez Gene: fbf-2 (a.k.a. CELE_F21H12.5)
  Tag / fusion protein: MBP-6xHIS (N terminal on insert)
  Cloning method: Other
  Sequencing primers: 5′ tggactcaagacgatagttaccggataagg; 3′ gtccggatgtggaatTGCtccgtcgaaaat
Terms and licenses: Academic/Nonprofit Terms; Industry Terms: Not Available to Industry
How to cite: pJK2097 was a gift from Judith Kimble (Addgene plasmid # 218665 ; http://n2t.net/addgene:218665 ; RRID:Addgene_218665)
